Addgene plasmid #217171: pCMV-Mariner-2_AMi
Purpose: Mammalian expression vector for expression of Mariner-2_Ami transposase (CMV promoter)
Depositing lab: Haoyi Wang. Depositing organization: Institute of Zoology, Chinese Academy of Sciences. Publication: Heterologous survey of 130 DNA transposons in human cells highlights their functional divergence and expands the genome engineering toolbox. Zhang T, Tan S, Tang N, Li Y, Zhang C, Sun J, Guo Y, Gao H, Cai Y, Sun W, Wang C, Fu L, Ma H, Wu Y, Hu X, Zhang X, Gee P, Yan W, Zhao Y, Chen Q, Guo B, Wang H, Zhang YE. Cell. 2024 Jul 11;187(14):3741-3760.e30. doi: 10.1016/j.cell.2024.05.007. Epub 2024 Jun 5. PubMed 38843831.
Backbone
  Vector backbone: pCMV
  Vector type: Mammalian Expression
Growth in bacteria
  Bacterial resistance: Ampicillin, 100 μg/mL
  Growth temperature: 37°C
  Growth strain: DH5alpha
  Copy number: High Copy
Gene/Insert
  Gene/Insert name: Mariner-2_AMi transposase
  Species: Alligator mississippiensis
  Cloning method: Restriction Enzyme; 5′ cloning site Unknown (unknown if destroyed); 3′ cloning site Unknown (unknown if destroyed)
Terms and licenses: Academic/Nonprofit Terms; Industry Terms: Not Available to Industry
How to cite: pCMV-Mariner-2_AMi was a gift from Haoyi Wang (Addgene plasmid # 217171 ; http://n2t.net/addgene:217171 ; RRID:Addgene_217171)
