[The description below was written by a language model from this plasmid's Addgene catalogue record and pLannotate feature annotations shown in this document.]
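Description:
pCMV-Mariner-2_AMi is a 6,047-nt mammalian expression plasmid built on a pCMV backbone that produces the Mariner-2_AMi transposase, a DNA transposon enzyme from the American alligator (Alligator mississippiensis). It is maintained in E. coli through a high-copy ColE1/pUC-type origin and selected with ampicillin via the β-lactamase gene and its native promoter. An f1 phage origin is also present, along with leftover lac promoter/operator sequences and small lacI and bom fragments from the backbone's cloning history.

The expression cassette consists of the human cytomegalovirus immediate-early enhancer and promoter, followed by a T7 promoter, an open reading frame of roughly 1.4 kb, an antisense SP6 promoter, and the bovine growth hormone polyadenylation signal. The automated annotation labels this reading frame as a fragment of human TIGD1. That call most likely reflects sequence similarity, since TIGD1 is a domesticated gene related to Tc1/mariner-superfamily (pogo-like) transposases, and the position matches the catalogued alligator transposase insert. No epitope tag or reporter is annotated. The flanking T7 and SP6 promoters could support in vitro transcription or serve as sequencing primer sites.

Downstream, an SV40 early promoter drives only a short fragment of a bleomycin-family resistance gene ahead of an SV40 poly(A) signal, so the plasmid appears to lack a functional mammalian selection marker. This is consistent with transient use.

The plasmid serves as the transposase "helper" for transposition assays in mammalian cells. It comes from a survey of 130 DNA transposons tested in human cells to expand the genome engineering toolbox. The transposon ends recognised by the enzyme are not annotated here, so they would presumably be supplied on a separate donor construct.
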