Features (pLannotate 1.2.2; 20 found; start..end, strand, type, name):
      1..380     +  enhancer       CMV enhancer: human cytomegalovirus immediate early enhancer
    381..584     +  promoter       CMV promoter: human cytomegalovirus (CMV) immediate early promoter
    580..613     +  LTR            5' LTR (truncated) (fragment): truncated 5' long terminal repeat (LTR) from HIV-1
    629..647     +  promoter       T7 promoter: promoter for bacteriophage T7 RNA polymerase
    713..2113    +  CDS            TIGD1 (fragment): TIGD1_HUMAN - Experimental evidence at protein level: Swiss-Prot protein existence level 1. From Homo sapiens (Human).
   2235..2253    -  promoter       SP6 promoter: promoter for bacteriophage SP6 RNA polymerase
   2279..2503    +  polyA_signal   bGH poly(A) signal: bovine growth hormone polyadenylation signal
   2507..2528    +  promoter       SV40 promoter (fragment): SV40 enhancer and early promoter
   2549..2977    +  rep_origin     f1 ori (sequence partly withheld): f1 bacteriophage origin of replication; arrow indicates direction of (+) strand synthesis
   2991..3320    +  promoter       SV40 promoter: SV40 enhancer and early promoter
   3333..3491    +  CDS            ble (fragment): BLE_KLEPN - Experimental evidence at protein level: Swiss-Prot protein existence level 1. Binding protein with a strong affinity to the bleomycin family of antibiotics. Binds to CL990; an antimitotic-antibiotic compound. From Klebsiella pneumoniae.
   3486..3607    +  polyA_signal   SV40 poly(A) signal: SV40 polyadenylation signal
   3680..3696    -  protein_bind   lac operator: The lac repressor binds to the lac operator to inhibit transcription in E. coli. This inhibition can be relieved by adding lactose or isopropyl-β-D-thiogalactopyranoside (IPTG). lac repressor encoded by lacI
   3704..3734    -  promoter       lac promoter: promoter for the E. coli lac operon
   3749..3770    -  protein_bind   CAP binding site: CAP binding activates transcription in the presence of cAMP. E. coli catabolite activator protein
   3783..3875    -  CDS            lacI (fragment): lac repressor; lacI; The lac repressor binds to the lac operator to inhibit transcription in E. coli. This inhibition can be relieved by adding lactose or isopropyl-β-D-thiogalactopyranoside (IPTG).
   4058..4646    -  rep_origin     ori: high-copy-number ColE1/pMB1/pBR322/pUC origin of replication
   4817..5677    -  CDS            AmpR: β-lactamase; bla; confers resistance to ampicillin, carbenicillin, and related antibiotics
   5678..5782    -  promoter       AmpR promoter: bla
   5841..5893    -  misc_feature   bom (fragment): basis of mobility region from pBR322
>Addgene plasmid #217171 | pCMV-Mariner-2_AMi | addgene full sequence | sequence record 443179 | Addgene NGS Result
GACATTGATTATTGACTAGTTATTAATAGTAATCAATTACGGGGTCATTAGTTCATAGCCCATATATGGA
GTTCCGCGTTACATAACTTACGGTAAATGGCCCGCCTGGCTGACCGCCCAACGACCCCCGCCCATTGACG
TCAATAATGACGTATGTTCCCATAGTAACGCCAATAGGGACTTTCCATTGACGTCAATGGGTGGAGTATT
TACGGTAAACTGCCCACTTGGCAGTACATCAAGTGTATCATATGCCAAGTACGCCCCCTATTGACGTCAA
TGACGGTAAATGGCCCGCCTGGCATTATGCCCAGTACATGACCTTATGGGACTTTCCTACTTGGCAGTAC
ATCTACGTATTAGTCATCGCTATTACCATGGTGATGCGGTTTTGGCAGTACATCAATGGGCGTGGATAGC
GGTTTGACTCACGGGGATTTCCAAGTCTCCACCCCATTGACGTCAATGGGAGTTTGTTTTGGCACCAAAA
TCAACGGGACTTTCCAAAATGTCGTAACAACTCCGCCCCATTGACGCAAATGGGCGGTAGGCGTGTACGG
TGGGAGGTCTATATAAGCAGAGCTCTCTGGCTAACTAGAGAACCCACTGCTTACTGGCTTATCGAAATTA
ATACGACTCACTATAGGGAGACCCAAGCTTGGTACCGAGCTCGGATCCACTAGTAACGGCCGCCAGTGTG
CTGGAATTCGCCGCCACCATGGAACGCCTGCTGATCCTGTGGATTCAGGATCAGACCCAGCGCTGCGTGC
CTTTAAGCTTAGCCACCATTCAGGCCAAAGCGCTGAGCCTGTTTGATACCGTGAAGCAGCAACGTGGCGA
GGGCAGCAAAGATGAGAAATTTAGCGCCAGCAAAGGCTGGTTTATGCGCTTTAAGGGCCGCTATGCGCTG
CATAACATCCGTGTGCAAGGTGAAGCAGCAAGCGCCGATGAAATAGCGGCCCAGGATTTCCCTAAAAAAC
TGGCGAAGATCATCGAAGAAGGCGGCTATTGTGCGCGTCAGGTGTTCAACGTGGATGAAACCGGCCTGTT
CTGGAAAAAGATGCCGAGCCGCACCTATATTGCGCAGCAGGAAAAGACCATGCCTGGCTTTAAAGCGGCG
AAGGACCGCTTAACCTTACTGCTGGGCAGCAACGCAGCGGGTGATTTTAAGCTGAAGCCTCTGCTGGTGT
ACCACAGCGAAAATCCGCGTGCGCTGAAAGGTTATGTGAAGGGCAGCCTGCCGGTGATTTGGAAAAGCAA
CCGCAAGGCGTGGGTTACTGGCGCACTGTTTGAGGAATGGTTCACCGATTACTTTGTGCCGGCCGTGCAG
AATTATTGCGAACGCAACAACCTGGCGCATAAAGCGCTGCTGATCCTGGATAACGCGCCTGGTCATCCTG
CGCATTTAGCCGATCTGGATCCGAACATCAAGGTGGTGTTTCTGCCGCCTAACACCACCAGCTTACTGCA
GCCTATGGACCAGGGCGTGATTAGCAGCTTCAAAGCGTATTATCTGCGCCGTACCTTTGCACGCGCCATT
AGCATCACCGATCAGGAAGGTGGTCCGACCCTGAAGGAGTTCTGGAAAGGCTTCAACATTCTGGATGCGG
TGAAAAACATTGGCGAAAGCTGGAAGGAGGTGAAAGAAAGCAACCTGAACGGCGTGTGGAAAAAACTGTG
CCCTGAGTTTGTGAGCGATTTTCAGGGCTTTGAAGATCAGGTGGACGAAGTTACCGCGGACGTGGTTAAA
ATGGCGGGCCAGCTGCAATTAGAAGTGGAAACCGAAGATGTGGAGGAGCTGTTAGCGAGCCATAGCCAGG
AGCTGACCAACGAAGAGCTGGTGCGCTTAGAAGAGCAACGCAAGGCGGAAAACCAGGCGCAGATTCAGGA
AAGCCCTGCGCAAGGTACCATGACCACCAAGCAGATGAGCGAGGCCTTCAAACATCTGGAAGCGGCGATG
GCCATTTTCGAAAAGATGGATCCTAACCTGGAGCGCAGCAGCAAGACCAACAACCTGATTAGCAACGCGT
ACGCGTGCTATCGCGAGATTTACAACGAAAAGAAGCGCGCCGCGAAACAAACTAGCCTGGATCAGTTTCT
GAAAAAACCGAGCAGCGGCCCTAAAAGCCCTCAGAAAAGCCCTCAGCGCAGCCCTTTTCATGATCCTGGT
GAGGGCGTTCCTAGCCCTAGCGATTAATGAGCGGCCGCTCGAGCATGCATCTAGAGGGCCCTATTCTATA
GTGTCACCTAAATGCTAGAGCTCGCTGATCAGCCTCGACTGTGCCTTCTAGTTGCCAGCCATCTGTTGTT
TGCCCCTCCCCCGTGCCTTCCTTGACCCTGGAAGGTGCCACTCCCACTGTCCTTTCCTAATAAAATGAGG
AAATTGCATCGCATTGTCTGAGTAGGTGTCATTCTATTCTGGGGGGTGGGGTGGGGCAGGACAGCAAGGG
GGAGGATTGGGAAGACAATAGCAGGCATGCTGGGGATGCGGTGGGCTCTATGGCTTCTGAGGCGGAAAGA
ACCAGCTGGGGCTCTAGGGGGTATCCCC
[124 nt withheld, positions 2549-2672]
C
[91 nt withheld, positions 2674-2764]
A
[49 nt withheld, positions 2766-2814]
CCTTTGACGTTGGAGTCCACGTTCTTT
[37 nt withheld, positions 2842-2878]
ACCCTATCTCGGTCTATTCTTTTGATTTATAAGGGATTTTGCCGATTTCGGCCTATTGGTTAAAAAATGA
GCTGATTTAACAAAAATTTAACGCGAATTAATTCTGTGGAATGTGTGTCAGTTAGGGTGTGGAAAGTCCC
CAGGCTCCCCAGCAGGCAGAAGTATGCAAAGCATGCATCTCAATTAGTCAGCAACCAGGTGTGGAAAGTC
CCCAGGCTCCCCAGCAGGCAGAAGTATGCAAAGCATGCATCTCAATTAGTCAGCAACCATAGTCCCGCCC
CTAACTCCGCCCATCCCGCCCCTAACTCCGCCCAGTTCCGCCCATTCTCCGCCCCATGGCTGACTAATTT
TTTTTATTTATGCAGAGGCCGAGGCCGCCTCTGCCTCTGAGCTATTCCAGAAGTAGTGAGGAGGCTTTTT
TGGAGGCCTAGGCTTTTGCAAAAAGCTCCCCGAAATGACCGACCAAGCGACGCCCAACCTGCCATCACGA
GATTTCGATTCCACCGCCGCCTTCTATGAAAGGTTGGGCTTCGGAATCGTTTTCCGGGACGCCGGCTGGA
TGATCCTCCAGCGCGGGGATCTCATGCTGGAGTTCTTCGCCCACCCCAACTTGTTTATTGCAGCTTATAA
TGGTTACAAATAAAGCAATAGCATCACAAATTTCACAAATAAAGCATTTTTTTCACTGCATTCTAGTTGT
GGTTTGTCCAAACTCATCAATGTATCTTATCATGTCTGTATACCGTCGACCTCTAGCTAGAGCTTGGCGT
AATCATGGTCATAGCTGTTTCCTGTGTGAAATTGTTATCCGCTCACAATTCCACACAACATACGAGCCGG
AAGCATAAAGTGTAAAGCCTGGGGTGCCTAATGAGTGAGCTAACTCACATTAATTGCGTTGCGCTCACTG
CCCGCTTTCCAGTCGGGAAACCTGTCGTGCCAGCTGCATTAATGAATCGGCCAACGCGCGGGGAGAGGCG
GTTTGCGTATTGGGCGCTCTTCCGCTTCCTCGCTCACTGACTCGCTGCGCTCGGTCGTTCGGCTGCGGCG
AGCGGTATCAGCTCACTCAAAGGCGGTAATACGGTTATCCACAGAATCAGGGGATAACGCAGGAAAGAAC
ATGTGAGCAAAAGGCCAGCAAAAGGCCAGGAACCGTAAAAAGGCCGCGTTGCTGGCGTTTTTCCATAGGC
TCCGCCCCCCTGACGAGCATCACAAAAATCGACGCTCAAGTCAGAGGTGGCGAAACCCGACAGGACTATA
AAGATACCAGGCGTTTCCCCCTGGAAGCTCCCTCGTGCGCTCTCCTGTTCCGACCCTGCCGCTTACCGGA
TACCTGTCCGCCTTTCTCCCTTCGGGAAGCGTGGCGCTTTCTCATAGCTCACGCTGTAGGTATCTCAGTT
CGGTGTAGGTCGTTCGCTCCAAGCTGGGCTGTGTGCACGAACCCCCCGTTCAGCCCGACCGCTGCGCCTT
ATCCGGTAACTATCGTCTTGAGTCCAACCCGGTAAGACACGACTTATCGCCACTGGCAGCAGCCACTGGT
AACAGGATTAGCAGAGCGAGGTATGTAGGCGGTGCTACAGAGTTCTTGAAGTGGTGGCCTAACTACGGCT
ACACTAGAAGAACAGTATTTGGTATCTGCGCTCTGCTGAAGCCAGTTACCTTCGGAAAAAGAGTTGGTAG
CTCTTGATCCGGCAAACAAACCACCGCTGGTAGCGGTGGTTTTTTTGTTTGCAAGCAGCAGATTACGCGC
AGAAAAAAAGGATCTCAAGAAGATCCTTTGATCTTTTCTACGGGGTCTGACGCTCAGTGGAACGAAAACT
CACGTTAAGGGATTTTGGTCATGAGATTATCAAAAAGGATCTTCACCTAGATCCTTTTAAATTAAAAATG
AAGTTTTAAATCAATCTAAAGTATATATGAGTAAACTTGGTCTGACAGTTACCAATGCTTAATCAGTGAG
GCACCTATCTCAGCGATCTGTCTATTTCGTTCATCCATAGTTGCCTGACTCCCCGTCGTGTAGATAACTA
CGATACGGGAGGGCTTACCATCTGGCCCCAGTGCTGCAATGATACCGCGAGACCCACGCTCACCGGCTCC
AGATTTATCAGCAATAAACCAGCCAGCCGGAAGGGCCGAGCGCAGAAGTGGTCCTGCAACTTTATCCGCC
TCCATCCAGTCTATTAATTGTTGCCGGGAAGCTAGAGTAAGTAGTTCGCCAGTTAATAGTTTGCGCAACG
TTGTTGCCATTGCTACAGGCATCGTGGTGTCACGCTCGTCGTTTGGTATGGCTTCATTCAGCTCCGGTTC
CCAACGATCAAGGCGAGTTACATGATCCCCCATGTTGTGCAAAAAAGCGGTTAGCTCCTTCGGTCCTCCG
ATCGTTGTCAGAAGTAAGTTGGCCGCAGTGTTATCACTCATGGTTATGGCAGCACTGCATAATTCTCTTA
CTGTCATGCCATCCGTAAGATGCTTTTCTGTGACTGGTGAGTACTCAACCAAGTCATTCTGAGAATAGTG
TATGCGGCGACCGAGTTGCTCTTGCCCGGCGTCAATACGGGATAATACCGCGCCACATAGCAGAACTTTA
AAAGTGCTCATCATTGGAAAACGTTCTTCGGGGCGAAAACTCTCAAGGATCTTACCGCTGTTGAGATCCA
GTTCGATGTAACCCACTCGTGCACCCAACTGATCTTCAGCATCTTTTACTTTCACCAGCGTTTCTGGGTG
AGCAAAAACAGGAAGGCAAAATGCCGCAAAAAAGGGAATAAGGGCGACACGGAAATGTTGAATACTCATA
CTCTTCCTTTTTCAATATTATTGAAGCATTTATCAGGGTTATTGTCTCATGAGCGGATACATATTTGAAT
GTATTTAGAAAAATAAACAAATAGGGGTTCCGCGCACATTTCCCCGAAAAGTGCCACCTGACGTCGACGG
ATCGGGAGATCTCCCGATCCCCTATGGTGCACTCTCAGTACAATCTGCTCTGATGCCGCATAGTTAAGCC
AGTATCTGCTCCCTGCTTGTGTGTTGGAGGTCGCTGAGTAGTGCGCGAGCAAAATTTAAGCTACAACAAG
GCAAGGCTTGACCGACAATTGCATGAAGAATCTGCTTAGGGTTAGGCGTTTTGCGCTGCTTCGCGATGTA
CGGGCCAGATATACGCGTT
